Addgene plasmid #199387: pDest_U6_A2_CG2_T1_gRNA
Purpose: pDEL111; Gateway Destination vector for cell-type specific CRISPR encoding nrg1 type I sgRNA
Depositing lab: William Talbot. Depositing organization: Stanford University. Publication: Unmyelinated sensory neurons use Neuregulin signals to promote myelination of interneurons in the CNS. Lysko DE, Talbot WS. Cell Rep. 2022 Nov 15;41(7):111669. doi: 10.1016/j.celrep.2022.111669. PubMed 36384112.
Backbone
  Vector backbone: pDestTol2CG2-U6:gRNA
  Vector type: Tol2 destination vector
Growth in bacteria
  Bacterial resistance: Chloramphenicol and Ampicillin, 25 & 100 μg/mL
  Growth temperature: 37°C
  Growth strain: ccdB Survival
  Copy number: Unknown
Gene/Insert
  Gene/Insert name: nrg1 type I sgRNA
  Species: D. rerio (zebrafish)
Terms and licenses: Academic/Nonprofit Terms; Industry Terms: Not Available to Industry
How to cite: pDest_U6_A2_CG2_T1_gRNA was a gift from William Talbot (Addgene plasmid # 199387 ; http://n2t.net/addgene:199387 ; RRID:Addgene_199387)
