[The description below was written by a language model from this plasmid's Addgene catalogue record and pLannotate feature annotations shown in this document.]
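Description:
pDest_U6_A2_CG2_T1_gRNA (lab name pDEL111) is a Tol2 transposon Gateway destination vector built on the pDestTol2CG2-U6:gRNA backbone and intended for cell-type-specific CRISPR mutagenesis in zebrafish. It replicates in E. coli from a high-copy ColE1/pUC-type origin and carries an ampicillin resistance gene on the backbone. A fragment of an M13/f1 phage origin and remnants of pBluescript (lac promoter and operator, T3 promoter, partial MCS) are also annotated. Because the Gateway cassette is still unrecombined, the plasmid also encodes chloramphenicol acetyltransferase and the gyrase toxin CcdB. It therefore has to be maintained in a ccdB-tolerant strain under dual chloramphenicol and ampicillin selection.

The fixed payload is a single guide RNA targeting the type I isoform of zebrafish nrg1. The vector name indicates it is driven by a U6 promoter, although the feature table annotates only the downstream S. pyogenes Cas9 gRNA scaffold, not the promoter or spacer. Next to this lies the attR-flanked CmR/ccdB cassette. An LR reaction replaces this cassette with user-supplied entry elements, presumably a tissue-specific promoter and Cas9, though the record does not name them. That design restricts cutting to the chosen cell type while the guide is expressed broadly. An EGFP coding sequence followed by SV40 polyadenylation signals serves as a transgenesis marker. "CG2" conventionally denotes a cmlc2 heart-specific GFP reporter, but no promoter for it is annotated. The Tol2 arms are not labelled as such; the medaka tyrosinase fragment probably reflects Tol2-flanking sequence. The associated study examined Neuregulin signalling from unmyelinated sensory neurons in CNS myelination.
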