Features (pLannotate 1.2.2; 26 found; start..end, strand, type, name):
      6..110     +  promoter       AmpR promoter: bla
    111..971     +  CDS            AmpR: β-lactamase; bla; confers resistance to ampicillin, carbenicillin, and related antibiotics
   1142..1730    +  rep_origin     ori: high-copy-number ColE1/pMB1/pBR322/pUC origin of replication
   1913..2005    +  CDS            lacI (fragment): lac repressor; lacI; The lac repressor binds to the lac operator to inhibit transcription in E. coli. This inhibition can be relieved by adding lactose or isopropyl-β-D-thiogalactopyranoside (IPTG).
   2018..2039    +  protein_bind   CAP binding site: CAP binding activates transcription in the presence of cAMP. E. coli catabolite activator protein
   2054..2084    +  promoter       lac promoter: promoter for the E. coli lac operon
   2092..2108    +  protein_bind   lac operator: The lac repressor binds to the lac operator to inhibit transcription in E. coli. This inhibition can be relieved by adding lactose or isopropyl-β-D-thiogalactopyranoside (IPTG). lac repressor encoded by lacI
   2153..2171    +  promoter       T3 promoter: promoter for bacteriophage T3 RNA polymerase
   2184..2224    +  misc_feature   MCS (fragment): pBluescript multiple cloning site
   3679..4395    +  CDS            EGFP: EGFP is a basic (constitutively fluorescent) green fluorescent protein published in 1996, derived from Aequorea victoria. It is reported to be a rapidly-maturing weak dimer with moderate acid sensitivity.
   4424..4441    -  promoter       T7 promoter (fragment): promoter for bacteriophage T7 RNA polymerase
   4446..4578    -  polyA_signal   SV40 poly(A) signal: SV40 polyadenylation signal
   4594..4677    +  CDS            large T antigen (fragment): large T antigen from SV40 (simian virus 40)
   4700..4834    +  polyA_signal   SV40 poly(A) signal: SV40 polyadenylation signal
   5219..5294    +  misc_RNA       gRNA scaffold: guide RNA scaffold for the Streptococcus pyogenes CRISPR/Cas9 system
   5307..5327    -  CDS            lacZα (fragment): LacZα fragment of β-galactosidase; lacZ fragment
   5331..5454    +  protein_bind   attR3: mutant version of attR; recombination site for the Gateway® LR reaction LR Clonase™
   5479..5509    +  promoter       lac UV5 promoter: E. coli lac promoter with an "up" mutation
   5533..5562    +  promoter       cat promoter (fragment): promoter of the E. coli cat gene encoding chloramphenicol acetyltransferase
   5563..6243    +  CDS            CmR: chloramphenicol acetyltransferase confers resistance to chloramphenicol
   6400..6558    +  CDS            ccdA (fragment): CCDA_ECO57 - Also known as H, letA. Experimental evidence at protein level: Swiss-Prot protein existence level 1. Antitoxin component of a type II toxin-antitoxin (TA) system which inhibits the post-segregational killing (PSK) of plasmid-free cells, also referred to as a plasmid addiction system. Binds to and blocks the activity of CcdB; will also remove bound CcdB protein from the CcdB-GyrA complex by forming a CcdA-CcdB complex, a process termed rejuvenation. Functions as a transcriptional corepressor for the ccdAB operon, repression also requires CcdB (By similarity). From Escherichia coli
   6563..6868    +  CDS            ccdB: CcdB, a bacterial toxin that poisons DNA gyrase; ccdB; Plasmids containing the ccdB gene cannot be propagated in standard E. coli strains.
   6909..7028    -  protein_bind   attR1: mutant version of attR; recombination site for the Gateway® LR reaction LR Clonase™
   7012..7032    -  protein_bind   attB4: mutant version of attB; core recombination site for the Gateway® BP reaction BP Clonase™
   7614..7898    -  CDS            tyr (fragment): TYRO_ORYLA - Also known as tyro. Experimental evidence at transcript level: Swiss-Prot protein existence level 2. This is a copper-containing oxidase that functions in the formation of pigments such as melanins and other polyphenolic compounds. From Oryzias latipes (Japanese rice fish) (Japanese killifish).
   7901..8226    +  rep_origin     M13 ori (fragment) (sequence partly withheld): M13 bacteriophage origin of replication; arrow indicates direction of (+) strand synthesis
>Addgene plasmid #199387 | pDest_U6_A2_CG2_T1_gRNA | addgene full sequence | sequence record 419849 | Addgene NGS Result
ATGTGCGCGGAACCCCTATTTGTTTATTTTTCTAAATACATTCAAATATGTATCCGCTCATGAGACAATA
ACCCTGATAAATGCTTCAATAATATTGAAAAAGGAAGAGTATGAGTATTCAACATTTCCGTGTCGCCCTT
ATTCCCTTTTTTGCGGCATTTTGCCTTCCTGTTTTTGCTCACCCAGAAACGCTGGTGAAAGTAAAAGATG
CTGAAGATCAGTTGGGTGCACGAGTGGGTTACATCGAACTGGATCTCAACAGCGGTAAGATCCTTGAGAG
TTTTCGCCCCGAAGAACGTTTTCCAATGATGAGCACTTTTAAAGTTCTGCTATGTGGCGCGGTATTATCC
CGTATTGACGCCGGGCAAGAGCAACTCGGTCGCCGCATACACTATTCTCAGAATGACTTGGTTGAGTACT
CACCAGTCACAGAAAAGCATCTTACGGATGGCATGACAGTAAGAGAATTATGCAGTGCTGCCATAACCAT
GAGTGATAACACTGCGGCCAACTTACTTCTGACAACGATCGGAGGACCGAAGGAGCTAACCGCTTTTTTG
CACAACATGGGGGATCATGTAACTCGCCTTGATCGTTGGGAACCGGAGCTGAATGAAGCCATACCAAACG
ACGAGCGTGACACCACGATGCCTGTAGCAATGGCAACAACGTTGCGCAAACTATTAACTGGCGAACTACT
TACTCTAGCTTCCCGGCAACAATTAATAGACTGGATGGAGGCGGATAAAGTTGCAGGACCACTTCTGCGC
TCGGCCCTTCCGGCTGGCTGGTTTATTGCTGATAAATCTGGAGCCGGTGAGCGTGGGTCTCGCGGTATCA
TTGCAGCACTGGGGCCAGATGGTAAGCCCTCCCGTATCGTAGTTATCTACACGACGGGGAGTCAGGCAAC
TATGGATGAACGAAATAGACAGATCGCTGAGATAGGTGCCTCACTGATTAAGCATTGGTAACTGTCAGAC
CAAGTTTACTCATATATACTTTAGATTGATTTAAAACTTCATTTTTAATTTAAAAGGATCTAGGTGAAGA
TCCTTTTTGATAATCTCATGACCAAAATGCCTTAACGTGAGTTTTCGTTCCACTGAGCGTCAGACCCCGT
AGAAAAGATCAAAGGATCTTCTTGAGATCCTTTTTTTCTGCGCGTAATCTGCTGCTTGCAAACAAAAAAA
CCACCGCTACCAGCGGTGGTTTGTTTGCCGGATCAAGAGCTACCAACTCTTTTTCCGAAGGTAACTGGCT
TCAGCAGAGCGCAGATACCAAATACTGTTCTTCTAGTGTAGCCGTAGTTAGGCCACCACTTCAAGAACTC
TGTAGCACCGCCTACATACCTCGCTCTGCTAATCCTGTTACCAGTGGCTGCTGCCAGTGGCGATAAGTCG
TGTCTTACCGGGTTGGACTCAAGACGATAGTTACCGGATAAGGCGCAGCGGTCGGGCTGAACGGGGGGTT
CGTGCACACAGCCCAGCTTGGAGCGAACGACCTACACCGAACTGAGATACCTACAGCGTGAGCTATGAGA
AAGCGCCACGCTTCCCGAAGGGAGAAAGGCGGACAGGTATCCGGTAAGCGGCAGGGTCGGAACAGGAGAG
CGCACGAGGGAGCTTCCAGGGGGAAACGCCTGGTATCTTTATAGTCCTGTCGGGTTTCGCCACCTCTGAC
TTGAGCGTCGATTTTTGTGATGCTCGTCAGGGGGGCGGAGCCTATGGAAAAACGCCAGCAACGCGGCCTT
TTTACGGTTCCTGGCCTTTTGCTGGCCTTTTGCTCACATGTTCTTTCCTGCGTTATCCCCTGATTCTGTG
GATAACCGTATTACCGCCTTTGAGTGAGCTGATACCGCTCGCCGCAGCCGAACGACCGAGCGCAGCGAGT
CAGTGAGCGAGGAAGCGGAAGAGCGCCCAATACGCAAACCGCCTCTCCCCGCGCGTTGGCCGATTCATTA
ATGCAGCTGGCACGACAGGTTTCCCGACTGGAAAGCGGGCAGTGAGCGCAACGCAATTAATGTGAGTTAG
CTCACTCATTAGGCACCCCAGGCTTTACACTTTATGCTTCCGGCTCGTATGTTGTGTGGAATTGTGAGCG
GATAACAATTTCACACAGGAAACAGCTATGACCATGATTACGCCAAGCGCGCAATTAACCCTCACTAAAG
GGAACAAAAGCTGGAGCTCCACCGCGGTGGCGGCCGCTCTAGAACTAGTGGATCTGCTGGGCTTGCTGAA
GGTAGGGGGTCAAGAACCAGAGGTGTAAAGTACTTGAGTAATTTTACTTGATTACTGTACTTAAGTATTA
TTTTTGGGGATTTTTACTTTACTTGAGTACAATTAAAAATCAATACTTTTACTTTTACTTAATTACATTT
TTTTAGAAAAAAAAGTACTTTTTACTCCTTACAATTTTATTTACAGTCAAAAAGTACTTATTTTTTGGAG
ATCACTTCATTCTATTTTCCCTTGCTATTACCAAACCAATTGAATTGCGCTGATGCCCAGTTTAATTTAA
ATGTTATTTATTCTGCCTATGAAAATCGTTTTCACATTATATGAAATTGGTCAGACATGTTCATTGGTCC
TTTGGAAGTGACGTCATGTCACATCTATTACCACAATGCACAGCACCTTGACCTGGAAATTAGGGAAATT
ATAACAGTCAATCAGTGGAAGAAAATGGAGGAAGTATGTGATTCATCAGCAGCTGCGAGCAGCACAGTCC
AAAATCAGCCACAGGATCAAGAGCACCCGTGGCCGTATCTTCGCAGATCTAAAGCTTAAATCAGTTGTGT
TAAATAAGAGACATTCAAAATAAATGTAAATGAGCTCTCCAAATCAGCAGACTTAACATTCTTTAAAATG
ATTGATTCAATAGTGATAAAAATCAGGCATAGCCAGTTGTAACTTTAGATAAATTACAGAAAATGTCAAA
TACAGAGAACCGATTCTTTTTTATGATACATCCAAGCACACATTTAACACAATCCAGGCAAACCCCGAAT
TTCACAGTCACAAGCACTGTTTGTACAAGAGCTTTGCCTAAGGACACACAGTCTCTATAAGTCCAGGTCG
TTGGTTTCACTCTTATTTTAAACATGTGACATTTTTCCTGCCATCCTGTCTTAGGCTGCTGTTTGCTTCA
TTCCATGTCACATTAAATTCCTCAGTAGCACCTTTTACACACACAGCCAATCTTTTCCAGAAAATTCAAT
TGCTTTGAAGAGATAATGTGTGAACAAATCCATTTAGAAAAGGAAAATTAAGAATTTGTAAAATCATCTG
TAAATTGTTGGCATTCTTCTGTATATGAACATCACATCATTTACAGGTAAAGGTCTGGTCATTAATTATA
TGACAATTTACTGGTATTATTTTGTGAAAGGGGCTATTTTCAATGCGTTCATCCATCCTTTTCATCCCTC
AAATCTCTCATTCACGTCCCCCTCCCCATCTGCACACTTTATCTCATTTCCACCCTGCTGGAATCTGAGC
ACTTGTGCAGTTATCAGGGCTCCTGTATTTAGGAGGCTCTGGGTGTCCATGTAGGGGACGAACAGAAACA
CTGCAGACCTTTATAGAAGAACAATTGATAAGAGTCCTCATACATAAAGACTCCATTAGTAAGCCAGTGA
CCCAGGAGCCCAGACCAACAGCAAAGCAGACAGTGACCATGGTGAGCAAGGGCGAAGAGCTGTTCACCGG
GGTGGTGCCCATCCTGGTCGAGCTGGACGGCGACGTAAACGGCCACAAGTTCAGCGTGTCCGGCGAGGGC
GAGGGCGATGCCACCTACGGCAAGCTGACCCTGAAGTTCATCTGCACCACCGGCAAGCTGCCCGTGCCCT
GGCCCACCCTCGTGACCACCCTGACCTACGGCGTGCAGTGCTTCAGCCGCTACCCCGACCACATGAAGCA
GCACGACTTCTTCAAGTCCGCCATGCCCGAAGGCTACGTCCAGGAGCGCACCATCTTCTTCAAGGACGAC
GGCAACTACAAGACCCGCGCCGAGGTGAAGTTCGAGGGCGACACCCTGGTGAACCGCATCGAGCTGAAGG
GCATCGACTTCAAGGAGGACGGCAACATCCTGGGGCACAAGCTGGAGTACAACTACAACAGCCACAACGT
CTATATCATGGCCGACAAGCAGAAGAACGGCATCAAGGTGAACTTCAAGATCCGCCACAACATCGAGGAC
GGCAGCGTGCAGCTCGCCGACCACTACCAGCAGAACACCCCCATCGGCGACGGCCCCGTGCTGCTGCCCG
ACAACCACTACCTGAGCACCCAGTCCGCCCTGAGCAAAGACCCCAACGAGAAGCGCGATCACATGGTCCT
GCTGGAGTTCGTGACCGCCGCCGGGATCACTCTCGGCATGGACGAGCTGTACAAGTAAAGCGGCCCCTCT
CGAGCCTCTAGAACTATAGTGAGTCGTATTACGTAGATCCAGACATGATAAGATACATTGATGAGTTTGG
ACAAACCACAACTAGAATGCAGTGAAAAAAATGCTTTATTTGTGAAATTTGTGATGCTATTGCTTTATTT
GTAACCATTATAAGCTGCAATAAACAAGAGATCTGATCTAGAGGATCATAATCAGCCATACCACATTTGT
AGAGGTTTTACTTGCTTTAAAAAACCTCCCACACCTCCCCCTGAACCTGAAACATAAAATGAATGCAATT
GTTGTTGTTAACTTGTTTATTGCAGCTTATAATGGTTACAAATAAAGCAATAGCATCACAAATTTCACAA
ATAAAGCATTTTTTTCACTGCATTCTAGTTGTGGTTTGTCCAAACTCATCAATGTATCTTATCATGTCTG
GATCATCATCGATGCGTCTTTTGTTCTGGTCATCAAGGAGGGGGGAATGTTCTGCGCATGCCTGTGGGGG
AGGGAGAAGGACACGTCACTGAAAACGTCCCTGCATCACACCGAGACACCCAATCACTCAAGCCGAGACC
AGATAATTTTGCATATGCTTTAAAGTTTGAAAAATACCACGGTAAACCCTCACACAAACTCTGGATTTGA
GATCTTTCAGGTTTTATCAGTTTGCAGGTTTATGTCACCATGATATAGGGTCAGACTTGATCTAAGGGAG
CTGAATAAGTGGTTTAGTCACTCACCACCTCCCAAAAACATACCCAGAAGTCCCTGGTATATATAGCTCT
CCCTCCAGCTCTTGGTTCGCAGGCAAAGAAGGGAAAAGGTTTTAGAGCTAGAAATAGCAAGTTAAAATAA
GGCTAGTCCGTTATCAACTTGAAAAAGTGGCACCGAGTCGGTGCTTTTTTGGTACCGTAAAACGACGGCC
AGTGAATTATCAACTATGTATAATAAAGTTGAACGAGAAACGTAAAATGATATAAATATCAATATATTAA
ATTAGATTTTGCATAAAAAACAGACTACATAATACTGTAAAACACAACATATCCAGTCACTATGGCGGCC
GCATTAGGCACCCCAGGCTTTACACTTTATGCTTCCGGCTCGTATAATGTGTGGATTTTGAGTTAGGATC
CGTCGAGATTTTCAGGAGCTAAGGAAGCTAAAATGGAGAAAAAAATCACTGGATATACCACCGTTGATAT
ATCCCAATGGCATCGTAAAGAACATTTTGAGGCATTTCAGTCAGTTGCTCAATGTACCTATAACCAGACC
GTTCAGCTGGATATTACGGCCTTTTTAAAGACCGTAAAGAAAAATAAGCACAAGTTTTATCCGGCCTTTA
TTCACATTCTTGCCCGCCTGATGAATGCTCATCCGGAATTCCGTATGGCAATGAAAGACGGTGAGCTGGT
GATATGGGATAGTGTTCACCCTTGTTACACCGTTTTCCATGAGCAAACTGAAACGTTTTCATCGCTCTGG
AGTGAATACCACGACGATTTCCGGCAGTTTCTACACATATATTCGCAAGATGTGGCGTGTTACGGTGAAA
ACCTGGCCTATTTCCCTAAAGGGTTTATTGAGAATATGTTTTTCGTCTCAGCCAATCCCTGGGTGAGTTT
CACCAGTTTTGATTTAAACGTGGCCAATATGGACAACTTCTTCGCCCCCGTTTTCACCATGGGCAAATAT
TATACGCAAGGCGACAAGGTGCTGATGCCGCTGGCGATTCAGGTTCATCATGCCGTTTGTGATGGCTTCC
ATGTCGGCAGAATGCTTAATGAATTACAACAGTACTGCGATGAGTGGCAGGCGGGGCGTAATCTAGAGGA
TCCGGCTTACTAAAAGCCAGATAACAGTATGCGTATTTGCGCGCTGATTTTTGCGGTATAAGAATATATA
CTGATATGTATACCCGAAGTATGTCAAAAAGAGGTATGCTATGAAGCAGCGTATTACAGTGACAGTTGAC
AGCGACAGCTATCAGTTGCTCAAGGCATATATGATGTCAATATCTCCGGTTCGGTAAGCACAACCATGCA
GAATGAAGCCCGTCGTCTGCGTGCCGAACGCTGGAAAGCGGAAAATCAGGAAGGGATGGCTGAGGTCGCC
CGGTTTATTGAAATGAACGGCTCCTTTGCCGACGAGAACAGGGGCTGGTGAAATGCAGTTTAAGGTTTAC
ACCTATAAAAGAGAGAGCCGTTATCGTCTGTTTGTGGATGTACAGAGTGATATTATTGACACGCCCGGGC
GACGGATGGTGATCCCCCTGGCCAGTGCACGTCTGCTGTCAGATAAAGTCCCCCGTGAACTTTACCCGGT
GGTGCATATCGGGGATGAAAGCTGGCGCATGATGACCACCGATATGGCCAGTGTGCCGGTCTCCGTTATC
GGGGAAGAAGTGGCTGATCTCAGCCACCGCGAAAATGACATCAAAAACGCCATTAACCTGATGTTCTGGG
GAATATAAATGTCAGGCTCCCTTATACACAGCCAGTCTGCAGGTCGACCATAGTGACTGGATATGTTGTG
TTTTACAGTATTATGTAGTCTGTTTTTTATGCAAAATCTAATTTAATATATTGATATTTATATCATTTTA
CGTTTCTCGTTCAACTTTTCTATACAAAGTTGATAGCTTGGCGTAATCATGGTCATAGCTGTTTCCTGCT
CGAGGGCCCATCTGGCCTGTGTTTCAGACACCAGGGAGTCTCTGCTCACGTTTCCTGCTATTTGCAGCCT
CTCTATCAAGACTAATACACCTCTTCCCGCATCGGCTGCCTGTGAGAGGCTTTTCAGCACTGCAGGATTG
CTTTTCAGCCCCAAAAGAGCTAGGCTTGACACTAACAATTTTGAGAATCAGCTTCTACTGAAGTTAAATC
TGAGGTTTTACAACTTTGAGTAGCGTGTACTGGCATTAGATTGTCTGTCTTATAGTTTGATAATTAAATA
CAAACAGTTCTAAAGCAGGATAAAACCTTGTATGCATTTCATTTAATGTTTTTTGAGATTAAAAGCTTAA
ACAAGAATCTCTAGTTTTCTTTCTTGCTTTTACTTTTACTTCCTTAATACTCAAGTACAATTTTAATGGA
GTACTTTTTTACTTTTACTCAAGTAAGATTCTAGCCAGATACTTTTACTTTTAATTGAGTAAAATTTTCC
CTAAGTACTTGTACTTTCACTTGAGTAAAATTTTTGAGTACTTTTTACACCTCTGTCAAGAACTCCTGGA
CAAACCTCTGACCTGTGTGGAACAGAGTGGATATGGGTGTCTGAACAGATATTCACGTCTTTTGCAGATC
AGAGGGCATTTCTGGTGTTGTGCAATGACCTGGGTCCAACAGGTAGGCGTACTCGTATCCAAGAGCATTG
TTGGACAGGAGGTAGTCTCCATTCCTATAAAGAGGAAGGAATGGCACCATGTAGTAGCCGTCATTGTGGC
CAATTGGTGCATTGGTACGTGGGTAGATGGACCGGGGAGGCTGATGAGTTCTTAGCCAGC
[86 nt withheld, positions 7901-7986]
A
[49 nt withheld, positions 7988-8036]
CCTTTGACGTTGGAGTCCACGTTCTTT
[37 nt withheld, positions 8064-8100]
ACCCTATCTCGGTCTATTCTTTTGATTTATAAGGGATTTTGCCGATTTCGGCCTATTGGTTAAAAAATGA
GCTGATTTAACAAAAATTTAACGCGAATTTTAACAAAATATTAACGCTTACAATTTAGGTGGCACTTTTC
GGGGAA
